>Addgene plasmid #107634 | Ddo_collagen | addgene full sequence | sequence record 208385 | Addgene NGS Result
GTAAAACGACGGCCAGTCTTAAGCAAAAAACCCCTCAAGACCCGTTTAGAGGCCCCAAGGGGTTATGCTA
GGAAGTAATACGACTCACTATAGGGAGACCGGCAGATCTGATATCATCGATGAATTCGAGCTCCACCGCG
GTGGCGGCCGCTCTAGAACTAGTGGATCCACCGGTTCCATGGCTAGCGGCATTACCATCCCGGACCTCAA
GGAATAGCTGGTAAACCTGGTAAACCAGGTCCAACTGGAGGTATAGGTTTACAGGGAGACCATGGTGAAA
TGGGAAAACCTGGTCCTCAAGGACCACTTGGTGTACCTGGTCTTACTGGACCAGTAGGACCAAGAGGTGA
TCCGGGACCACCTGGAAGTAAAGGTGCAGCAGGTAAACCTGGGAAAGATGGAACTAGTGGTGGTAAAGGG
TACGATGGACAAACCGGAACTAGTGGCAAATCGGGTAAAATTGGAGCTCCCGGTGAAAAGGGAGCAGATG
GAAAACCAGGGCCAAATGGTCTTCTTGGCGATACTGGTTTAAGAGGTGCAAAAGGAAAAAAAGGAACAGA
TGGAACTCCAGGTAGGGAAGGAAAACCGGGTCCTCGAGGAGCTAAAGGAACTAAAGGTCCAAAAGGAGTT
CCTGGATATCCCGGAAGACCAGGAATTGAAGGAGATCCAGGACCTCCAGGTTATTCCGGACCCGATGGAC
CAACAGGCCCTAAAGGCCCTGACGGTTTACAAGGACCAGTTGGAATATTCGGACCTCGTGGAGACCCTGG
AATACCAGGTGCAATTGGACCTACTGGACCACCAGGTAAACCAGGTGGAACTGGTCCTGCTGGCCAAAGA
GGACCGTTGGGACCACCAGGTCCACCTGGACCTCCAGGAGGCGTAATGGCAATGCAGATGCGATCACCCA
CTAAAGGTGTTGTATACGGAGATGATCCGAAGGCAGCAGAACTCCTTGGAAATAATGCTATTAAAAATCC
TCAAGGAACAAAAGAAGTACCAGCTAGAACCTGCAAACATCTTAGTTCAGTAAATCCTCAAGCACCTGAT
GGTGAGTACTGGATAGATCCGAATGGAGGTCGAATAGAAGATGCCGTTAAGGTTTATTGTAAAATTTCTG
AGCAAAAAACCTGTATCAAATCCATTGATAATAATCTCAGCATTAGGTCATGGAATAGTCCAATACTTAA
TGGTCCGACATGGCGGGTAGAATTGGCCGGGCCCGGTACCCAATTCGCCCTATAGTGAGTCGTATTACTT
CCACATAACCCCTTGGGGCCTCTAAACGGGTCTTGAGGGGTTTTTTGAGGATCCCCTATAGTGAGTCGTA
TTACATGGTCATAGCTGTTTCCTGGCAGCTCTGGCCCGTGTCTCAAAATCTCTGATGTTACATTGCACAA
GATAAAAATATATCATCATGAACAATAAAACTGTCTGCTTACATAAACAGTAATACAAGGGGTGTTATGA
GCCATATTCAACGGGAAACGTCGAGGCCGCGATTAAATTCCAACATGGATGCTGATTTATATGGGTATAA
ATGGGCTCGCGATAATGTCGGGCAATCAGGTGCGACAATCTATCGCTTGTATGGGAAGCCCGATGCGCCA
GAGTTGTTTCTGAAACATGGCAAAGGTAGCGTTGCCAATGATGTTACAGATGAGATGGTCAGACTAAACT
GGCTGACGGAATTTATGCCTCTTCCGACCATCAAGCATTTTATCCGTACTCCTGATGATGCATGGTTACT
CACCACTGCGATCCCCGGAAAAACAGCATTCCAGGTATTAGAAGAATATCCTGATTCAGGTGAAAATATT
GTTGATGCGCTGGCAGTGTTCCTGCGCCGGTTGCATTCGATTCCTGTTTGTAATTGTCCTTTTAACAGCG
ATCGCGTATTTCGTCTCGCTCAGGCGCAATCACGAATGAATAACGGTTTGGTTGATGCGAGTGATTTTGA
TGACGAGCGTAATGGCTGGCCTGTTGAACAAGTCTGGAAAGAAATGCATAAACTTTTGCCATTCTCACCG
GATTCAGTCGTCACTCATGGTGATTTCTCACTTGATAACCTTATTTTTGACGAGGGGAAATTAATAGGTT
GTATTGATGTTGGACGAGTCGGAATCGCAGACCGATACCAGGATCTTGCCATCCTATGGAACTGCCTCGG
TGAGTTTTCTCCTTCATTACAGAAACGGCTTTTTCAAAAATATGGTATTGATAATCCTGATATGAATAAA
TTGCAGTTTCATTTGATGCTCGATGAGTTTTTCTAATCAGAATTGGTTAATTGGTTGTAACACTGGCAGA
GCATTACGCTGACTTGACGGGACGGCGCAAGCTCATGACCAAAATCCCTTAACGTGAGTTACGCGTCGTT
CCACTGAGCGTCAGACCCCGTAGAAAAGATCAAAGGATCTTCTTGAGATCCTTTTTTTCTGCGCGTAATC
TGCTGCTTGCAAACAAAAAAACCACCGCTACCAGCGGTGGTTTGTTTGCCGGATCAAGAGCTACCAACTC
TTTTTCCGAAGGTAACTGGCTTCAGCAGAGCGCAGATACCAAATACTGTTCTTCTAGTGTAGCCGTAGTT
AGGCCACCACTTCAAGAACTCTGTAGCACCGCCTACATACCTCGCTCTGCTAATCCTGTTACCAGTGGCT
GCTGCCAGTGGCGATAAGTCGTGTCTTACCGGGTTGGACTCAAGACGATAGTTACCGGATAAGGCGCAGC
GGTCGGGCTGAACGGGGGGTTCGTGCACACAGCCCAGCTTGGAGCGAACGACCTACACCGAACTGAGATA
CCTACAGCGTGAGCTATGAGAAAGCGCCACGCTTCCCGAAGGGAGAAAGGCGGACAGGTATCCGGTAAGC
GGCAGGGTCGGAACAGGAGAGCGCACGAGGGAGCTTCCAGGGGGAAACGCCTGGTATCTTTATAGTCCTG
TCGGGTTTCGCCACCTCTGACTTGAGCGTCGATTTTTGTGATGCTCGTCAGGGGGGCGGAGCCTATGGAA
AAACGCCAGCAACGCGGCCTTTTTACGGTTCCTGGCCTTTTGCTGGCCTTTTGCTCACATGTTCTTTCCT
GCGTTATCCCCTGATTCTGTGGATAACCGTATTACCGCCTTTGAGTGAGCTGATACCGCTCGCCGCAGCC
GAACGACCGAGCGCAGCGAGTCAGTGAGCGAGGAAGCGGAAGAGCGCCCAATACGCAAACCGCCTCTCCC
CGCGCGTTGGCCGATTCATTAATGCAGCTGGCACGACAGGTTTCCCGACTGGAAAGCGGGCAGTGAGCGC
AACGCAATTAATACGCGTACCGCTAGCCAGGAAGAGTTTGTAGAAACGCAAAAAGGCCATCCGTCAGGAT
GGCCTTCTGCTTAGTTTGATGCCTGGCAGTTTATGGCGGGCGTCCTGCCCGCCACCCTCCGGGCCGTTGC
TTCACAACGTTCAAATCCGCTCCCGGCGGATTTGTCCTACTCAGGAGAGCGTTCACCGACAAACAACAGA
TAAAACGAAAGGCCCAGTCTTCCGACTGAGCCTTTCGTTTTATTTGATGCCTGGCAGTTCCCTACTCTCG
CGTTAACGCTAGCATGGATGTTTTCCCAGTCACGACGTT
Features (pLannotate 1.2.2; 12 found; start..end, strand, type, name):
     24..71      -  terminator     T7 terminator: transcription terminator for bacteriophage T7 RNA polymerase
     76..94      +  promoter       T7 promoter: promoter for bacteriophage T7 RNA polymerase
    128..174     +  misc_feature   MCS (fragment): pBluescript multiple cloning site
   1239..1257    -  promoter       T7 promoter: promoter for bacteriophage T7 RNA polymerase
   1264..1307    +  terminator     T7 terminator (fragment): transcription terminator for bacteriophage T7 RNA polymerase
   1315..1333    -  promoter       T7 promoter: promoter for bacteriophage T7 RNA polymerase
   1467..2276    +  CDS            KanR: aminoglycoside phosphotransferase; aph(3')-Ia; confers resistance to kanamycin in bacteria or G418 (Geneticin®) in eukaryotes
   2423..3011    +  rep_origin     ori: high-copy-number ColE1/pMB1/pBR322/pUC origin of replication
   3194..3286    +  CDS            lacI (fragment): lac repressor; lacI; The lac repressor binds to the lac operator to inhibit transcription in E. coli. This inhibition can be relieved by adding lactose or isopropyl-β-D-thiogalactopyranoside (IPTG).
   3341..3368    -  terminator     rrnB T2 terminator: transcription terminator T2 from the E. coli rrnB gene
   3500..3543    +  terminator     rrnB T1 terminator: Escherichia coli rrnB; transcription terminator T1 from the E. coli rrnB gene
   3590..17      -  CDS            lacZα (fragment) (across the origin): LacZα fragment of β-galactosidase; lacZ fragment
