[The description below was written by a language model from this plasmid's Addgene catalogue record and pLannotate feature annotations shown in this document.]
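Description:
Ddo_collagen is a small bacterial plasmid built on the pPR-T4P backbone, carrying a roughly 1 kb fragment of a collagen gene from the planarian Dugesia dorotocephala, inserted by ligation-independent cloning. The sequenced construct is about 3.6 kb, consistent with the stated backbone and insert sizes. It is maintained in E. coli through a high-copy ColE1/pUC-type origin of replication and selected with kanamycin via an aminoglycoside phosphotransferase (KanR) gene. Short remnants of lacI, lacZα and a pBluescript-type multiple cloning site, together with rrnB T1 and T2 terminators, are annotated in the backbone and appear to be leftovers of vector construction rather than functional parts.

The working part of the plasmid is the arrangement of bacteriophage T7 elements around the insert. The collagen fragment itself is not annotated, but it evidently occupies the unannotated interval between a forward-facing T7 promoter on one side and a reverse-facing T7 promoter on the other. These convergent promoters are each backed by a T7 terminator positioned to stop transcription that has read through from the opposite promoter. A third T7 promoter, also in reverse orientation, lies just beyond the downstream terminator. Transcription from both flanking promoters yields complementary sense and antisense strands that can anneal into double-stranded RNA for gene knockdown, while the insert and its flanking promoters can also serve as a template for making single-stranded riboprobes.

According to the record, the plasmid is intended for RNAi and in situ hybridization studies in planarians, and it was deposited in connection with classroom activities exploring regeneration and stem cell biology. The record does not state which cell type or tissue the collagen transcript marks.
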