Addgene plasmid #107634: Ddo_collagen
Purpose: In situ hybridization and RNAi studies in planarians
Depositing lab: Alejandro Sánchez. Depositing organization: Stowers Institute for Medical Research. Publication: Hands-On Classroom Activities for Exploring Regeneration and Stem Cell Biology with Planarians. Accorsi A, Williams MM, Ross EJ, Robb SMC, Elliott SA, Tu KC, Sanchez Alvarado A. The American Biology Teacher 79(3):208-223. Mar 2017. 10.1525/abt.2017.79.3.208.
Backbone
  Vector backbone: pPR-T4P
  Backbone size w/o insert (bp): 2636
  Vector type: RNAi ; In situ hybridization
Growth in bacteria
  Bacterial resistance: Kanamycin, 50 μg/mL
  Growth temperature: 37°C
  Growth strain: DH5alpha
  Copy number: Unknown
Gene/Insert
  Gene/Insert name: collagen
  Species: Dugesia dorotocephala
  Insert size (bp): 1001
  Cloning method: Ligation Independent Cloning
Terms and licenses: Academic/Nonprofit Terms; Industry Terms: Not Available to Industry
How to cite: Ddo_collagen was a gift from Alejandro Sánchez (Addgene plasmid # 107634 ; http://n2t.net/addgene:107634 ; RRID:Addgene_107634)
